>Addgene plasmid #42064 | scribble cDNA | addgene partial sequence | sequence record 59355 | T7 5'-TAATACGACTCACTATAGGG-3'
TCGAAATAAACACTTTACATACATAGTATTATATATAGAGGTTACACTTAAAGCTATGGTTAATGAACGT
GTCACATTCGCACAAGTCGTAGTGAGGGTGTCAGAGCTTAGTTTAGTTTAACTTCTAAATACTGCTTCAA
TTTCATCGAGTGGATTCCTCATGTCCTCCGCATCATCGAAGTGCCCCAGAGCGGCGTTGTCAACGGAATC
CCCGCGAGCGATGCCCTCCTCTTGGTCGCTGTCGTCATTATCGTCGCCGCTGCTGCTGTTGCTGTTGCTC
TTGGTCCGCTGCTGTGCGGCATCCTTGTCAATGTTGTCGTTGGCGGCATCCAGTAATCTGGAATTCTTAT
CACGGCGCAATGTTGCAATTTTTCTCTCCTCCTCCTGTCGCAGCTTTTCCACTTCATCCTTTGACAGGAA
TGAGAAAACTTTGTCTGTCTTTTGTGTGGGCTTGTGTTGATCCTCCATGGCTGACTCAAAGAAGCGTTTT
TTATCGGAAACCGATTTAGGCACTTTAGTCGGAGTGGGTTTGGCTCTAACCTCTTCCTGCTGCTCCTCTG
CTCCATCCCTGCTGGCAGGTGTTGACTGTAGTTGCGACTCCTCCTCTTCATCCTTCTCCGTGGAGGTCGT
TTGCGTCTGTGTCTGCACGGCCACGGCAGGAAGAACTGGCGCTGAGCCGG
