[The description below was written by a language model from this plasmid's Addgene catalogue record.]
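Description:
scribble cDNA is a bacterial cloning plasmid carrying a complementary DNA for the Drosophila melanogaster gene scribble (scrib) in the pNB40 backbone, which is recorded as about 7.2 kb without the insert. It is propagated in standard E. coli cloning strains under ampicillin selection. The copy number is listed as unknown, and the record does not name the origin of replication. The insert was introduced by restriction enzyme cloning, but the 5′ and 3′ cloning sites are not recorded, and neither the insert size nor the particular scrib transcript isoform is stated.

The listed sequencing primers are SP6 on the 5′ side and T7 on the 3′ side, which implies that these two phage promoter sequences flank the cDNA. Such an arrangement generally allows the insert to be sequenced from either end and, in principle, allows in vitro transcription of sense or antisense RNA, although the record does not describe that use. No eukaryotic promoter, epitope tag, reporter or fusion partner is mentioned, so the plasmid is best regarded as a source clone for the coding sequence rather than a ready-made expression vector.

The associated publication describes Scribble as a basolateral PDZ-domain protein that governs the localization of apical determinants in epithelia. This cDNA clone would therefore typically serve as a template for subcloning scrib into fly transformation or expression vectors, generating probes, or otherwise studying epithelial polarity in Drosophila. No feature table accompanies the catalogue entry, so further details of the vector architecture cannot be given.
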