Addgene plasmid #42064: scribble cDNA
Depositing lab: Norbert Perrimon. Depositing organization: Harvard Medical School. Publication: Localization of apical epithelial determinants by the basolateral PDZ protein Scribble. Bilder D, Perrimon N. Nature. 2000 Feb 10;403(6770):676-80. 10.1038/35001108 PubMed 10688207.
Backbone
  Vector backbone: pNB40
  Backbone size w/o insert (bp): 7200
Growth in bacteria
  Bacterial resistance: Ampicillin, 100 μg/mL
  Growth temperature: 37°C
  Growth strain: DH5alpha
  Copy number: Unknown
Gene/Insert
  Gene/Insert name: scribble (alt name: scrib)
  Species: D. melanogaster (fly)
  Entrez Gene: scrib (a.k.a. Dmel_CG43398, 0424/05, CG31082, CG42614, CG43398, CG5462, CG5467, CT17324, Dmel\CG43398, Dmel_CG31082, Dmel_CG42614, Dmel_CG5462, Dmel_CG5467, Lap4, MENE (3R)-F, SCR, SCRIB, Scb, Scrb, Scrib, Scribble, ird, ird15, l(3)673, l(3)S042405, l(3)c00119, l(3)j7B3, scrb, smi97B, vart)
  Cloning method: Restriction Enzyme; 5′ cloning site unknown (unknown if destroyed); 3′ cloning site unknown (unknown if destroyed)
  Sequencing primers: 5′ SP6; 3′ T7
Terms and licenses: Academic/Nonprofit Terms; Industry Terms: Not Available to Industry
How to cite: scribble cDNA was a gift from Norbert Perrimon (Addgene plasmid # 42064 ; http://n2t.net/addgene:42064 ; RRID:Addgene_42064)
